>Addgene plasmid #182837 | pWS5398-CRISPRai-HygR | addgene full sequence | sequence record 358370 | Addgene NGS Result
GCGGCCGCTCTAATTGTATCGAGATCACTTTTCGTGATCCGCTAATCAGCGACGGTCACATTAGGTTTGC
CAAGTCAGGGTATGAACCATACGATCAGTTTTCGTGAACCTGGTACGTATATTGTGGCGTTTGTGTATAT
TTTCATTCTTTGACAACAATCAATACCAACCTCAAATAGGAAAAGTAATAAGTTTGGCGTTACACCCCAA
AAGACGCCAAACGGATCGAACTTACTCAATAGCAATTAGCGAGACAAAACCTACGTTAAGACCTGTAACC
GATTTATCAAAGCACTCTGCGGTTCTTTCTTGGGAATATTACCTGGACATTTTGTGCCCTCAAGAAACGA
GGCTCTACGAGCCTGTTGGAGCCCCTCAGACATTAGCCGCCACGAATCAAACTTTTTACGCGATTCGGCC
CAAATCAGTTTCTCACAGATCATTCGTAGAGTGAAAAAGCACATCGATTATTTGATACCCCTTTGGGTTA
ATTACTGTTGAGGTCTTTGCCGTAAGTTCCATCGCTGTCTGAACTGGCCGATAATTGCAGACGAACGGTG
TTGTTATCCGATACAACCGGATATTTTTCTTTTAATGAGTCTAAACCGTGATAGCTTCAGGTTAATACAA
TCAAAAAAAGCTCAAATATTCTTTTAATGCCGCGTTCACAGATTCCAATTGAATACAACTAGGTAGTTCA
TTATATGAAGCCTTTGCTACTATTTTTCACTATAGTCTGCCTTCACCTTAATGCAGACATCCACATATTT
TAATCACTTTAAAATAAAAAGGAAGATATATTAGAAGCTATGATCCAATCTGTAAGCCAGATTAAAATTC
ACGAACTCTTCTTTCATTTGAATTGAATGCTTTGAGTTGGGGTAGATTATCGCAAATTACTCATCACATT
TATTGACTACGAACTTGCTGATGTCCTTTTTTTATTTATATTTTTCTTCAGTGAAGCGATTTTTTTTTTA
CACAGACCAAGACGGAAAAAAGTAGCTAAGGAAGAAAACAAAATCATGAAAAAAATGTGAAGTGATCATG
CACATCGCATCAACTTAAACATTGGCTTAGAGATATATAGAGTTAGAGTTTACGGCAACCTTTAAGCACC
AATACCTTTTGGCATAGTCTAAAGACCTGGTTCTTAATTTTAAACAAATTTAACTAAAGATTTCCCTATC
AAAGAAGTAACGAGTTGACAGATTTTCTCAAAATAAATCGATACTGCATTTCTAGGCATATCCAGCGAGA
TCTATGTCTGACCCAAAGAAGAAGAGAAAGGTTGGTTCTGGTTCCAAGTTGGAAAAGTTTACCAACTGCT
ACTCTCTGTCTAAGACCTTGAGATTCAAAGCTATTCCTGTTGGTAAGACCCAAGAAAACATTGACAACAA
GAGGTTGTTGGTTGAGGACGAAAAAAGAGCTGAAGATTACAAGGGTGTCAAGAAGTTGCTGGACAGATAT
TACTTGTCCTTCATCAACGATGTCCTGCACTCTATTAAGCTGAAGAACTTGAACAACTACATCTCCCTGT
TCAGAAAAAAGACCAGAACCGAGAAAGAGAACAAAGAGTTAGAAAACTTGGAGATCAACCTGAGGAAAGA
AATTGCTAAGGCTTTCAAGGGTAACGAGGGTTACAAATCTTTGTTCAAGAAGGACATCATCGAAACCATC
TTGCCAGAATTTTTGGATGATAAGGACGAAATTGCCTTGGTCAATTCTTTCAACGGTTTCACTACTGCTT
TCACTGGTTTCTTTGACAACAGGGAAAACATGTTCTCTGAAGAAGCTAAGTCTACCTCCATTGCTTTCAG
ATGCATTAACGAAAACTTGACCAGGTACATCTCCAACATGGATATTTTCGAAAAGGTTGATGCCATCTTC
GATAAGCACGAAGTCCAAGAAATCAAAGAGAAGATTTTGAACTCCGATTACGACGTCGAAGATTTTTTCG
AAGGTGAGTTCTTCAACTTCGTTTTGACTCAAGAAGGTATCGACGTTTACAACGCTATTATTGGTGGTTT
CGTTACCGAATCTGGTGAAAAGATTAAGGGTTTGAACGAGTACATCAACCTGTACAATCAAAAGACCAAG
CAGAAGTTGCCAAAGTTTAAGCCCTTGTACAAACAAGTCTTGTCCGACAGAGAATCCTTGTCTTTTTATG
GTGAAGGTTACACCTCCGATGAAGAAGTTTTGGAAGTTTTCAGAAACACCCTGAACAAGAACTCCGAAAT
CTTCTCATCCATTAAGAAGTTGGAGAAGCTGTTTAAGAACTTCGACGAATATTCCTCCGCTGGTATCTTT
GTCAAAAATGGTCCAGCTATTTCCACCATCTCCAAGGATATTTTTGGTGAATGGAACGTCATCAGAGATA
AGTGGAATGCTGAATACGATGACATCCACTTGAAAAAGAAGGCTGTTGTTACCGAAAAGTACGAGGATGA
TAGACGTAAGTCCTTCAAGAAGATTGGCTCTTTCTCTCTGGAACAATTGCAAGAATATGCTGATGCCGAT
TTGTCCGTTGTCGAAAAATTGAAAGAAATCATCATCCAGAAGGTCGACGAAATCTACAAAGTTTACGGTT
CCTCTGAAAAGTTGTTCGATGCTGATTTCGTTTTGGAGAAGTCGTTGAAGAAAAACGATGCTGTTGTTGC
CATCATGAAGGATTTGTTGGATTCCGTTAAGAGCTTCGAGAACTACATTAAGGCTTTTTTCGGTGAGGGC
AAAGAAACTAACAGAGATGAATCATTCTACGGCGATTTTGTTTTGGCCTACGATATTTTGTTGAAGGTTG
ATCATATCTACGACGCCATCAGAAACTACGTTACTCAAAAACCATACTCCAAAGACAAGTTCAAGCTGTA
CTTTCAAAACCCACAATTCATGGGTGGTTGGGACAAAGACAAAGAAACAGATTACAGAGCCACCATCTTG
AGATATGGTTCTAAGTACTACTTGGCCATCATGGATAAGAAATACGCTAAGTGCTTGCAAAAGATCGATA
AGGATGATGTCAACGGTAACTACGAGAAGATCAACTACAAATTATTGCCCGGTCCAAACAAGATGTTGCC
TAAGGTTTTCTTCAGCAAAAAGTGGATGGCTTACTACAACCCATCCGAAGATATTCAAAAGATTTACAAG
AACGGCACCTTCAAAAAGGGTGATATGTTCAACTTGAACGACTGCCATAAGCTGATCGATTTCTTCAAGG
ATTCCATCTCAAGATACCCAAAGTGGTCTAATGCTTACGATTTCAACTTCTCTGAAACCGAGAAGTACAA
AGATATTGCCGGTTTTTACAGGGAAGTCGAAGAACAAGGTTACAAGGTTTCATTCGAATCCGCCTCTAAA
AAAGAAGTTGACAAGTTGGTTGAAGAGGGCAAGTTGTACATGTTCCAGATTTATAACAAGGACTTCTCCG
ATAAGTCTCATGGTACTCCAAACTTGCATACCATGTACTTCAAGTTGTTGTTCGACGAAAACAATCACGG
TCAGATTAGATTGTCTGGTGGTGCTGAGTTGTTTATGAGAAGGGCTTCTTTGAAGAAAGAAGAGTTGGTT
GTTCATCCAGCCAATTCTCCAATTGCTAACAAGAATCCAGACAACCCAAAAAAGACTACCACCTTGTCTT
ACGATGTTTACAAGGATAAGAGATTCTCCGAGGACCAATACGAATTGCATATTCCAATTGCCATTAACAA
GTGCCCCAAGAACATTTTCAAGATCAACACCGAAGTTAGGGTGTTGTTGAAGCACGATGATAACCCATAC
GTTATTGGTATTGCTAGGGGTGAAAGAAACTTGTTGTACATCGTTGTTGTTGATGGTAAGGGTAACATCG
TGGAACAATACTCATTGAACGAGATTATCAACAACTTCAACGGCATCAGAATCAAGACCGATTACCATTC
TCTGCTTGACAAGAAAGAAAAAGAAAGATTCGAAGCCAGACAGAACTGGACCTCTATTGAAAACATCAAA
GAGTTGAAGGCCGGTTACATTTCACAAGTTGTTCATAAGATTTGCGAGCTGGTTGAAAAGTATGATGCAG
TTATTGCTTTGGAGGACTTGAACTCTGGTTTCAAGAACTCCAGAGTTAAGGTCGAAAAGCAGGTCTACCA
AAAGTTCGAAAAGATGTTGATCGACAAGCTGAACTACATGGTCGACAAAAAGTCTAATCCATGTGCTACA
GGTGGTGCTTTGAAAGGTTATCAAATTACGAACAAGTTCGAGAGCTTCAAGTCTATGTCTACTCAGAATG
GTTTCATCTTCTACATTCCAGCTTGGTTGACCTCTAAGATTGATCCATCTACTGGTTTCGTCAACCTGCT
GAAAACTAAGTACACTTCTATTGCCGACTCCAAGAAGTTCATCTCTTCATTCGATAGAATCATGTACGTT
CCAGAAGAGGACTTATTCGAATTTGCTTTGGATTACAAGAACTTCTCAAGAACTGATGCTGACTACATCA
AGAAGTGGAAGTTGTACTCTTACGGTAACAGAATCAGGATCTTCAGAAACCCTAAGAAGAACAACGTTTT
CGATTGGGAAGAAGTCTGTTTGACCTCTGCTTACAAAGAACTGTTTAACAAGTACGGCATCAACTACCAA
CAAGGTGATATTAGAGCTTTGTTGTGCGAACAATCTGATAAGGCCTTCTACTCATCTTTTATGGCCTTGA
TGTCACTGATGTTGCAGATGAGAAATTCCATTACTGGTAGAACCGATGTCGACTTTTTGATCTCTCCAGT
TAAGAACTCTGACGGTATTTTCTACGACTCAAGAAACTATGAAGCTCAAGAAAACGCCATTTTGCCAAAA
AACGCTGATGCTAATGGTGCTTACAACATTGCTAGAAAAGTTTTGTGGGCTATCGGCCAATTCAAAAAAG
CAGAAGATGAGAAGCTGGACAAGGTTAAGATTGCCATCTCAAACAAAGAATGGTTGGAATACGCTCAGAC
TTCTGTCAAACATGGTTCTGGTTCTCCACCAAAGAAGAAAAGAAAGGTTGGTTCCGGTTCTAAATTAGGT
GGTTCTGGTGGTTCCCCAAAGAAGAAAAGAAAGGTTGGTAGAGCTGAAGCTTCTGGTTCAGGTAGAGCAG
ATGCTTTGGATGATTTCGATTTGGACATGTTGGGTTCTGATGCATTGGACGATTTCGACTTAGATATGTT
AGGTAGTGACGCCTTGGATGACTTCGATCTGGATATGCTAGGTTCCGATGCCTTAGACGACTTTGATTTA
GACATGCTGATTAACTCAAGATCCTCTGGTTCTCCTAAGAAGAAGAGAAAAGTCGGTTCTCAATACTTGC
CAGATACCGATGATAGACACAGAATCGAAGAAAAGAGGAAGAGAACTTACGAAACCTTCAAGTCCATCAT
GAAGAAGTCTCCATTTTCTGGTCCAACTGATCCAAGACCACCACCAAGAAGAATTGCTGTTCCTTCAAGA
TCCTCTGCCTCTGTTCCAAAACCAGCTCCACAACCTTATCCTTTTACATCTTCTTTGTCCACCATCAACT
ACGATGAATTTCCAACTATGGTTTTCCCATCCGGTCAAATTTCTCAAGCTTCTGCTTTGGCTCCAGCTCC
TCCACAAGTTTTGCCACAAGCTCCAGCACCAGCTCCAGCTCCAGCAATGGTTTCTGCTTTAGCTCAAGCC
CCAGCTCCTGTTCCAGTTTTAGCTCCAGGTCCACCTCAAGCTGTTGCTCCACCAGCACCAAAACCTACTC
AAGCTGGTGAAGGTACTTTGTCTGAAGCTTTGTTGCAGTTGCAATTCGATGATGAAGATTTGGGTGCTTT
GTTGGGTAATTCTACTGATCCAGCTGTTTTTACCGATTTGGCTTCTGTTGATAACTCCGAATTTCAGCAG
TTGTTGAATCAAGGTATTCCAGTTGCTCCTCATACAACTGAACCTATGTTGATGGAATATCCAGAAGCAA
TTACTAGATTAGTTACTGGTGCTCAAAGACCTCCAGATCCTGCACCTGCTCCTTTGGGTGCTCCAGGTTT
ACCAAATGGTCTATTGTCTGGTGACGAAGATTTTTCCTCTATTGCCGATATGGATTTCTCCGCTTTGTTG
TGAGGATCCTAACTCGAGAGTGCTTTTAACTAAGAATTATTAGTCTTTTCTGCTTATTTTTTCATCATAG
TTTAGAACACTTTATATTAACGAATAGTTTATGAATCTATTTAGGTTTAAAAATTGATACAGTTTTATAA
GTTACTTTTTCAAAGACTCGTGCTGTCTATTGCATAATGCACTGGAAGGGGAAAAAAAAGGTGCACACGC
GTGGCTTTTTCTTGAATTTGCAGTTTGAAAAATGCTGCCAAACCAGATGTCAACACAGCTACAACGTGAC
CCAACATCAGATGACCCAAGGTCCACCTCTTATTAAAGGACGTTTGATCCTTCGACACCATGGCTCTGTT
GAACTTTTATCTGAGAGAGGAAAAAAAGGAAGGAAAAAAAAGAAGAAACTTCCTTTATTTATTTGTCTTA
ACCACAACACACAATGCAATAAGATGCAATATAATATCAAAGCCAATATCTTATGTTGCTGATCCTGAGA
AGGAATATATACAATTTATGTAGTAAAATACCTTTTCTTCTGCGAGTTGCAAGAAATAGAAAAGACTCCG
ATTGCGCATCGCCAGAATAAAATTTCACAACCACACTTTTTGGCTGAACTTTTTATTACCTGATTAAACA
GAGAGAGAAAAGGTAGAGGTCAAAATTTTTTAAGCAAAACTAAAAAAGATGCAAAATCACGTGCTGAAAA
TCTAACATAAGGGTTAAGATTAGAGTTTTATAGGACTTGTTTTGTAATATTTCAAATACGAGCTAACCCT
ACTGATTTCAATTAGGTCTAATTTAGGGTTGAGCTGCACTGAAATTTCGGAAATTTTGGGTTATTTTAAA
TGAGACAGAAGAACTACAGAGATACGTTCTTCAGACTTTAAAGCTTATCTCCACAAAGAATTGGTCAAGA
AATCATCCTAGAAAAACACGTTTGCTCACTCGATCTTAATCACATAGAGTGCTGGAACGGGAAGAAAGAT
CTATGTCTGATCCAAAAAAGAAGAGAAAGGTCGGTTCTGGTTCTGACAAGAAATACTCTATTGGTTTGGC
TATTGGCACCAATTCTGTTGGTTGGGCTGTTATTACTGACGAGTACAAAGTTCCCTCCAAGAAGTTTAAG
GTTTTGGGTAACACTGACAGGCACTCCATTAAGAAAAATTTGATTGGTGCCCTGTTGTTCGATTCTGGTG
AAACTGCTGAAGCTACTAGATTGAAAAGAACCGCTAGAAGAAGATACACCAGAAGAAAGAACAGAATCTG
CTACTTGCAAGAGATTTTCTCTAACGAAATGGCCAAGGTTGATGATTCATTCTTCCACAGATTGGAAGAG
TCCTTCTTGGTTGAAGAGGATAAGAAACACGAAAGACATCCAATCTTCGGTAACATCGTTGATGAAGTTG
CTTACCACGAAAAGTACCCAACTATCTACCATTTGAGAAAGAAGTTGGTTGACTCTACCGATAAGGCTGA
TTTGAGATTGATCTATTTGGCTTTGGCCCACATGATTAAGTTCAGAGGTCATTTCTTGATCGAGGGTGAT
TTGAATCCAGATAACTCCGATGTTGACAAGTTGTTCATCCAATTGGTCCAAACTTACAACCAGTTGTTCG
AAGAAAATCCAATCAATGCCTCTGGTGTTGATGCTAAGGCTATTTTGTCTGCTAGACTGTCTAAGTCAAG
AAGGTTGGAAAACTTGATTGCTCAATTGCCAGGTGAAAAGAAGAATGGTTTGTTCGGTAATTTGATCGCC
TTGTCTTTGGGTTTGACTCCAAATTTCAAGTCCAACTTCGATTTGGCTGAAGATGCTAAGTTGCAATTGT
CTAAGGATACCTACGATGATGACTTGGATAATTTGTTGGCCCAAATCGGTGATCAATACGCTGATTTGTT
TTTGGCTGCTAAGAACTTGTCCGATGCCATTTTGTTGTCCGATATCTTGAGAGTTAACACCGAAATTACT
AAGGCTCCATTGTCTGCCTCTATGATCAAAAGATACGATGAACACCACCAAGACTTGACTTTGTTGAAAG
CTTTGGTCAGACAACAGTTGCCAGAAAAGTACAAAGAAATCTTCTTCGACCAGTCCAAAAATGGTTACGC
TGGTTATATTGATGGTGGTGCTTCTCAAGAAGAGTTCTACAAGTTCATTAAGCCCATCTTGGAAAAGATG
GATGGTACTGAAGAACTGTTGGTCAAGTTGAACAGAGAAGATTTGTTGAGAAAGCAGAGAACCTTCGATA
ACGGTTCTATTCCACATCAAATCCACTTGGGTGAATTGCATGCTATTTTGAGAAGGCAAGAGGATTTCTA
CCCATTCTTGAAGGATAACAGAGAAAAGATCGAGAAGATCCTGACCTTCAGAATCCCATATTATGTTGGT
CCATTGGCCAGAGGTAATTCAAGATTTGCTTGGATGACTAGGAAGTCCGAAGAAACTATTACTCCATGGA
ACTTCGAAGAGGTTGTTGATAAGGGTGCTTCTGCTCAATCCTTCATTGAAAGAATGACTAACTTCGACAA
GAACCTGCCAAACGAAAAGGTTTTGCCAAAACACTCTTTGCTGTACGAATACTTCACCGTCTACAACGAA
TTGACTAAGGTTAAGTACGTCACCGAAGGTATGAGAAAACCAGCTTTTTTGTCTGGTGAACAAAAGAAGG
CTATCGTCGATTTGTTGTTCAAGACTAACAGAAAGGTTACCGTCAAGCAATTGAAAGAGGACTACTTCAA
GAAAATCGAGTGCTTCGACTCCGTTGAAATTAGTGGTGTTGAAGATAGATTCAACGCCTCCTTAGGTACT
TACCATGACTTATTGAAGATCATCAAGGACAAGGATTTCTTGGACAACGAAGAAAACGAGGATATCTTGG
AGGATATCGTTTTGACTTTGACCTTGTTCGAGGATAGGGAAATGATCGAAGAAAGGTTGAAAACCTACGC
TCACTTGTTTGATGATAAGGTCATGAAGCAGTTGAAGAGAAGAAGGTATACTGGTTGGGGTAGATTGTCT
AGGAAATTGATTAACGGTATCAGGGACAAGCAATCCGGTAAGACTATTTTGGACTTTTTGAAGTCTGATG
GCTTCGCCAATAGAAACTTCATGCAATTGATCCACGATGACAGCTTGACCTTCAAAGAAGATATTCAAAA
GGCCCAAGTTTCCGGTCAAGGTGATTCTTTACATGAACATATTGCTAACTTGGCTGGTTCCCCAGCTATT
AAGAAAGGTATTTTACAAACCGTTAAGGTGGTCGACGAATTGGTAAAAGTTATGGGTAGACATAAGCCAG
AGAACATCGTTATTGAAATGGCTAGAGAAAATCAGACTACCCAAAAGGGTCAAAAGAACTCCAGAGAAAG
GATGAAGAGAATTGAAGAGGGTATCAAAGAATTGGGCTCCCAGATTTTGAAAGAACACCCAGTTGAAAAC
ACCCAATTGCAGAACGAAAAGCTGTACTTGTACTACTTGCAGAATGGTAGAGATATGTACGTCGACCAAG
AATTGGATATCAACAGATTGTCCGATTACGATGTCGATGCTATCGTTCCACAGTCTTTTTTGAAGGATGA
CTCCATCGATAACAAGGTCTTGACTAGATCCGATAAGAACAGAGGTAAGTCTGATAACGTTCCATCTGAA
GAGGTCGTCAAGAAGATGAAGAATTATTGGAGACAGTTGCTGAACGCCAAGTTGATTACTCAAAGAAAGT
TCGACAATTTGACCAAGGCTGAAAGAGGTGGTTTGTCTGAATTGGACAAAGCAGGTTTCATTAAGAGGCA
ATTGGTTGAAACTAGGCAAATCACCAAACACGTTGCCCAAATTTTGGATTCCAGAATGAATACCAAGTAC
GACGAAAACGATAAGTTGATCAGGGAAGTTAAGGTCATCACGTTGAAGTCTAAGTTGGTTTCCGATTTCA
GAAAGGACTTCCAATTCTACAAGGTCAGGGAAATCAACAACTACCATCATGCTCATGATGCTTACTTGAA
TGCTGTTGTTGGTACTGCCTTGATTAAGAAGTATCCAAAGTTGGAATCCGAGTTCGTTTACGGTGATTAC
AAGGTTTACGACGTCAGAAAGATGATTGCCAAGTCCGAACAAGAAATTGGTAAGGCTACTGCTAAGTACT
TCTTCTACTCCAACATCATGAATTTCTTCAAGACCGAAATCACTTTGGCCAACGGTGAAATTAGAAAAAG
GCCATTGATTGAGACTAACGGTGAGACTGGTGAAATAGTTTGGGATAAGGGTAGAGATTTCGCTACCGTT
AGAAAAGTTTTGTCCATGCCACAAGTTAACATCGTCAAAAAGACCGAAGTTCAAACTGGTGGTTTCTCCA
AAGAATCCATCTTGCCAAAAAGAAACTCCGACAAATTGATCGCCAGAAAGAAAGATTGGGACCCAAAAAA
GTATGGTGGTTTTGATTCTCCAACCGTTGCTTACTCTGTTTTGGTTGTTGCTAAAGTTGAAAAGGGCAAG
AGCAAGAAGTTGAAGTCAGTCAAAGAACTATTGGGCATCACGATCATGGAAAGGTCATCTTTTGAAAAAA
ACCCAATCGACTTTTTGGAGGCCAAGGGTTACAAAGAAGTTAAGAAGGATCTGATTATCAAGCTGCCCAA
GTACTCTTTGTTCGAATTGGAAAACGGTCGTAAGAGAATGTTGGCTTCTGCTGGTGAATTACAAAAGGGT
AATGAATTGGCTCTGCCCTCTAAGTACGTTAACTTTCTATACTTGGCCTCTCACTACGAAAAGTTGAAGG
GTTCTCCTGAAGATAACGAACAAAAGCAGTTGTTTGTCGAACAGCATAAGCACTACTTGGACGAAATCAT
CGAACAGATTTCTGAATTTTCCAAGAGGGTTATTTTGGCTGATGCCAATTTGGATAAGGTCTTGTCTGCT
TACAACAAGCACAGAGATAAGCCAATTAGAGAACAAGCCGAAAACATCATTCACCTGTTCACTTTGACTA
ATTTGGGTGCTCCAGCTGCTTTTAAGTATTTCGATACCACCATCGACAGAAAGAGATACACTTCTACAAA
AGAGGTTCTGGACGCTACCTTGATTCATCAATCTATTACTGGCTTGTACGAAACCAGGATCGACTTGTCT
CAATTAGGTGGTGATGGTTCAGGTTCTCCACCAAAGAAAAAACGTAAGGTCGGATCTGGTTCTATGGAAC
GTGTGAGAATGATTAATGTGCAAAGGCTGTTAGAAGCCGCAGAGTTTTTAGAAAGAAGAGAAAGAGAATG
CGAACACGGGTATGCCAGTTCTTTCCCTAGCATGCCCTCTCCCAGAGGATCCTAACTCGAGATTGAATTG
AATTGAAATCGATAGATCAATTTTTTTCTTTTCTCTTTCCCCATCCTTTACGCTAAAATAATAGTTTATT
TTATTTTTTGAATATTTTTTATTTATATACGTATATATAGACTATTATTTATCTTTTAATGATTATTAAG
ATTTTTATTAAAAAAAAATTCGCTCCTCTTTTAATGCCTTTATGCAGTTTTTTTTTCCCATTCGATATTT
CTATGTGCTGGATGCACACACTGGCTTAAGATGACAACGTATATATTAAATTTGCTCTTGTTCTGTACTT
TCCTAATTCTTATGTAAAAAGACAAGAATTTATGATACTATTTAATAACAAAAAACTACCTAAGAAAAGC
ATCATGCAGTCGAAATTGAAATCGAAAAGTAAAACTTTAACGGAACATGTTTGAAATTCTAAGAAAGCAT
ACATCTTCATCCCTTATATATAGAGTTATGTTTGATATTAGTAGTCATGTTGTAATCTCTGGCCTAAGTA
TACGTAACGAAAATGGTAGCACGTCGCGTTTATGGCCCCCAGGTTAATGTGTTCTCTGAAATTCGCATCA
CTTTGAGAAATAATGGGAACACCTTACGCGTGAGCTGTGCCCACCGCTTCGCCTAATAAAGCGGTGTTCT
CAAAATTTCTCCCCGTTTTCAGGATCACGAGCGCCATCTAGTTCTGGTAAAATCGCGCTTACAAGAACAA
AGAAAAGAAACATCGCGTAATGCAACAGTGAGACACTTGCCGTCATATATAAGGTTTTGGATCAGTAACC
GTTATTTGAGCATAACACAGGTTTTTAAATATATTATTATATATCATGGTATATGTGTAAAATTTTTTTG
CTGACTGGTTTTGTTTATTTATTTAGCTTTTTAAAAATTTTACTTTCTTCTTGTTAATTTTTTCTGATTG
CTCTATACTCAAACCAACAACAACTTACTCTACAACTAAGATCTATGTCTGACCCAAAGAAAAAAAGAAA
AGTTGGTTCAGGTTCTGACCACTACTTGGATATTAGATTAAGACCAGATCCAGAATTTCCACCAGCTCAA
TTGATGTCTGTTTTGTTCGGTAAATTGCACCAAGCTTTGGTTGCTCAAGGTGGTGATAGAATTGGTGTTT
CATTTCCAGATTTGGACGAATCCAGATCAAGATTGGGTGAAAGATTGAGAATCCATGCTTCCGCTGATGA
TTTGAGAGCTTTGTTGGCTAGACCATGGTTGGAAGGTTTGAGAGATCACTTGCAATTTGGTGAACCAGCT
GTTGTTCCACATCCAACTCCATATAGACAAGTTTCAAGAGTTCAAGCCAAGTCTAACCCAGAAAGATTGC
GTAGAAGATTGATGAGAAGGCACGATTTGTCTGAAGAAGAAGCCAGAAAAAGAATCCCAGATACTGTTGC
TAGAGCTTTGGATTTGCCATTCGTTACTTTGAGATCACAATCTACCGGTCAACATTTCAGGTTGTTCATT
AGACATGGTCCATTGCAAGTTACTGCTGAAGAAGGTGGTTTTACTTGTTACGGTTTGTCTAAAGGTGGAT
TCGTTCCATGGTTTGGATCCTAACTCGAGGCGAATTTCTTATGATTTATGATTTTTATTATTAAATAAGT
TATAAAAAAAATAAGTGTATACAAATTTTAAAGTGACTCTTAGGTTTTAAAACGAAAATTCTTATTCTTG
AGTAACTCTTTCCTGTAGGTCAGGTTGCTTTCTCAGGTATAGCATGAGGTCGCTCTTATTGACCACACCT
CTACCGGCATGCCGAGCAAATGCCTGCAAATCGCTCCCCATTTCGCTGGTTCTGTATGGGCACAGACAAC
CTAAACGCCTTGTGAAATTGCAAATATGGTGATTTGAAACGTTTCCTAGTGCAGCAGGATCACAGATAAC
GTGTAAAGGGCTTAGCAGTTGATAATCCTCTCTAGTTAAGACCTAAACAAAATGCTGTCACTAACCGTAG
TATTAAATGACACACTTTGGTGACTTTCGTTAATGGGGATGTGGTAGTGGCCATTGCCAATAAACAAAAA
GAACAGGGAAAGAAGTAGAAAGTGATATAAGTTTGCTTGCCACTTTTCGTTTTTCACGAAAAAAACAGGC
GAAAAAAAATGCTAGACAAGTACCCGGCTGAATCACACCTCGTTAACAGTGACTTTCGGTGACAGATACC
CGATTGGGCACCCGGCTGGTAAGTTATGATAGAAAGCCAACGCTGTACTATTGGCTTAGCTATGGCAATA
TTTTGATTATCAGCTAGTTTTATTAACGTTATAATTAGTGTAACCAGTTTTTCATCTATTTCATTTATTT
CATTTATTTACTTTAATTGCAGATCCCCCTAACGCGTTTAAAGCTTTTATTCACTAGCTTATGTATTTTT
TATAGGAAACGCGACGCGTAACATCGCGCAAATGAAGGTTTTGATGTATTATAATGAGGTATTCTTCCTT
ATATACATCGATGAAAAGCGTTGACAGCATACATTGGAAAGAAATAGGAAACGGACACCGGAAGAAAAAA
TAGATCTATGTCAAGATTGGACAAAAGCAAGGTTATTAACGGTGCCTTGGAACTGTTGAATGGTGTAGGT
ATAGAAGGCTTAACGACCAGAAAATTAGCACAAAAGTTAGGTGTAGAGCAGCCAACATTATATTGGCACG
TCAAAAACAAGAGAGCATTGCTAGACGCATTGCCAATCGAAATGTTAGATCGTCATCACACTCATTTTTG
CCCATTAGAGGGTGAGAGTTGGCAAGACTTTTTGCGTAACAATGCTAAATCCTTTAGATGCGCCTTGTTG
AGCCATCGTGATGGTGCCAAGGTTCATCTAGGTACAAGGCCAACAGAAAAACAGTATGAGACTTTGGAGA
ATCAGCTAGCCTTTTTATGCCAACAGGGTTTTTCATTGGAGAATGCCTTATACGCTTTAAGTGCAGTTGG
TCACTTCACTTTAGGTTGCGTACTAGAAGAACAAGAGCACCAGGTTGCTAAAGAAGAGAGAGAAACACCT
ACAACAGATTCAATGCCTCCATTGCTAAGACAAGCTATCGAACTGTTTGATAGACAGGGTGCAGAACCTG
CATTCTTGTTCGGTTTAGAGTTGATTATTTGCGGCTTGGAAAAGCAGCTAAAATGCGAATCTGGTAGTGG
TTCACCTCCTAAGAAAAAGAGAAAAGTTGGTTCCGGTAGCGCTAATTTCAATCAGTCTGGTAATATTGCC
GACTCCTCTTTGTCTTTCACTTTCACTAATTCTTCCAACGGTCCAAACTTGATCACTACCCAAACTAATT
CTCAAGCTTTGTCTCAGCCAATTGCCTCTTCTAATGTTCACGATAACTTCATGAACAACGAAATCACCGC
CTCCAAAATTGATGATGGTAACAATTCTAAGCCATTGTCTCCAGGTTGGACTGATCAAACTGCTTATAAT
GCTTTCGGTATTACCACCGGTATGTTTAACACTACTACTATGGATGACGTCTACAACTACTTGTTCGATG
ATGAAGATACACCACCAAATCCAAAGAAAGAAGGATCCTAACTCGAGGCCAATTGGTGCGGCAATTGATA
ATAACGAAAATGTCTTTTAATGATCTGGGTATAATGAGGAATTTTCCGAACGTTTTTACTTTATATATAT
ATATACATGTAACATATATTCTATACGCTATAGAGAAAGGAAATTTTTCAATTAAAAAAAAAATAGAGAA
AGAGTTTCACTTCTTGATTATCGCTAACACTAATGGTTGAAGTACTGCTACTTTAATTTTATGCTGGGTA
GACTACCCATGAGTCACAATGAACGTTCGTGCTTTGTGATAAAGTGTTTCACGTCATCCGACATGACTTC
GTAGTTATGGACTGAACTGTGTGGTGAGGTTCCATGATTTCTTAGGTCCAGCAGATACATGTCTCTTCCC
AATTTCTTGTTAAGGTTACGGCCAATGCTTCGGTTGTTGAGCTTGTTACCGAATAAGCCGTGAAGTATGA
TAATAGGTGGTCTTGGCTTCCCTTCATCCCCAGTTTTTACTGCATCTCTCTTGATTATGTCATATGAAAG
GTCCAGTGGGACTTGCTTTTGTTGCAGCACCTTTGCTAATGAATGAAAGGCACATAGTGACTGCTTAAAA
ATGCAGGAACTTAAATTATTCCGAATGGTATTTTGTCTCACATATATTGTCCCATACTGTGCCAAGATCC
CGGCTTTACCCAGTATCATCATTGTACCGTTACCAATTCTCCTCGTATATCACGGTTAGTTTTTAAACCT
CGGGGTGACGTTTACTATTGGCGTACTAATATATTCTTATTTTCTTTTCTTTTTTGTTGGCAGTTTCAAG
CAACACATGTACTGGATAACCAACCCCCGCACGCTCTTGGAAAAAATTGAGAAGGCATCGGACACTTGCT
GATGAGTATTTCGAAAAATTCCATGAAGATGAGGCCAAGATTGTTTGGAAGAGATTGAAAAGAAGAAGAA
GAAAAAAAGATAAAAGCAAATCAAAAGATCTATGTCAAGATTGGATAAGTCCAAGGTTATCAACTCTGCT
TTGGAGTTGTTGAACGAAGTTGGTATTGAAGGTTTGACCACTAGAAAGTTGGCTCAAAAATTGGGTGTTG
CTCAAAAAACCTTGTACTGGCACGTTAAGAACAAAAGAGCTTTGTTGGACGCTTTGGCCATTGAAATGTT
GGATAGACATCATACCCATTTCTGTCCATTGGAAGGTGAATCATGGCAAGATTTCTTGAGAAACAACGCC
AAGTCTTTCAGATGTGCTTTGTTGTCTCATAGAGATGGTGCTAAAGTTCACTTGGGTACTAGACCAACTG
AAAAGCAATACGAAACTTTGGAAAACCAGTTGGCTTTCTTGTGTCAACAAGGTTTCTCTTTAGAAAACGC
CTTGTATGCTTTGTCTGCTGTTGGTCATTTTACCTTGGGTTGTGTTTTGGAAGATCAAGAACATCAAGTC
GCCAAAGAAGAAAGGGAAACTCCAACTACTGATTCTATGCCACCATTATTGAGACAAGCCATTGAGTTGT
TTGATCATCAAGGTGCTGAACCAGCTTTTTTGTTTGGTTTGGAATTGATCATCTGCGGTTTGGAGAAACA
ATTGAAGTGTGAATCTGGTTCTGGTTCTCCACCAAAAAAGAAAAGAAAGGTTGGTTCAGGTTCCGAAAGG
GTTAGAATGATTAACGTTCAAAGGTTGTTGGAAGCTGCCGAATTTTTGGAAAGACGTGAAAGGGAATGTG
AACATGGTTACGCTTCATCTTTTCCATCTATGCCATCTCCAAGAGGATCCTAACTCGAGAGCTTTTGATT
AAGCCTTCTAGTCCAAAAAACACGTTTTTTTGTCATTTATTTCATTTTCTTAGAATAGTTTAGTTTATTC
ATTTTATAGTCACGAATGTTTTATGATTCTATATAGGGTTGCAAACAAGCATTTTTCATTTTATGTTAAA
ACAATTTCAGGTTTACCTTTTATTCTGCTTGTGGTGACGCGTGTATCCGCCCGCTCTTTTGGTCACCCAT
GTATGCTGAAGTGAATAAAGCTCCACACAGTCGAACGGGTAGTCCATCGTTGTAGGATACTCCCTATCAG
TGATAGAGAAATCTATGCGGCATCCCTATCAGTGATAGAGATCGGTAACGGAGTCCCTATCAGTGATAGA
GAAGTGGTGTTCAGTTCCCTATCAGTGATAGAGAAGTTTGACACTATCCCTATCAGTGATAGAGAGAACA
GCAATGACTCCCTATCAGTGATAGAGATCAAATGGCGTATCCCTATCAGTGATAGAGATAATTAACTTGT
AATATTCTAATCAATTGATATAAAAATCCCCGTCAGTGACGGAGATTTTCTTTTTTTTTTATTTTTCCCC
GTCAGTGACGGAGAATATCAAGCTACAAAAAGAATTCGCATCTAGATTCTTGAGACGGTTCACTGCCGTA
TAGGCAGTGAGACCGAAAGTGAAACGTGATTTCATGCGTCATTTTGAACATTTTGTAAATCTTATTTAAT
AATGTGTGCGGCAATTCACATTTAATTTATGAATGTTTTCTTAACATCGCGGCAACTCAAGAAACGGCAG
GTTCGGATCTTAGCTACTAGAGAAAGAGGAGAAATACTAGATGCGTAAAGGCGAAGAGCTGTTCACTGGT
GTCGTCCCTATTCTGGTGGAACTGGATGGTGATGTCAACGGTCATAAGTTTTCCGTGCGTGGCGAGGGTG
AAGGTGACGCAACTAATGGTAAACTGACGCTGAAGTTCATCTGTACTACTGGTAAACTGCCGGTTCCTTG
GCCGACTCTGGTAACGACGCTGACTTATGGTGTTCAGTGCTTTGCTCGTTATCCGGACCATATGAAGCAG
CATGACTTCTTCAAGTCCGCCATGCCGGAAGGCTATGTGCAGGAACGCACGATTTCCTTTAAGGATGACG
GCACGTACAAAACGCGTGCGGAAGTGAAATTTGAAGGCGATACCCTGGTAAACCGCATTGAGCTGAAAGG
CATTGACTTTAAAGAGGACGGCAATATCCTGGGCCATAAGCTGGAATACAATTTTAACAGCCACAATGTT
TACATCACCGCCGATAAACAAAAAAATGGCATTAAAGCGAATTTTAAAATTCGCCACAACGTGGAGGATG
GCAGCGTGCAGCTGGCTGATCACTACCAGCAAAACACTCCAATCGGTGATGGTCCTGTTCTGCTGCCAGA
CAATCACTATCTGAGCACGCAAAGCGTTCTGTCTAAAGATCCGAACGAGAAACGCGATCATATGGTTCTG
CTGGAGTTCGTAACCGCAGCGGGCATCACGCATGGTATGGATGAACTGTACAAATGACCAGGCATCAAAT
AAAACGAAAGGCTCAGTCGAAAGACTGGGCCTTTCGTTTTATCTGTTGTTTGTCGGTGAACGCTCTCTAC
TAGAGTCACACTGGCTCACCTTCGGGTGGGCCTTTCTGCGTTTATAGGTCTCATCCCCGTCAGTGACGGA
GATCGTCTCTACCAACTAGTGCACTGCAGTACAATAAAGCAATCTTGATGAGGATAATGATTTTTTTTTG
AATATACATAAATACTACCGTTTTTCTGCTAGATTTTGTGATGACGTAAATAAGTACATATTACTTTTTA
AGCCAAGACAAGATTAAGCATTAACTTTACCCTTTTCTTTCTAAGTTTCAATATTAGTTATCACTGTTTA
AAAGTTATGGCGAGAACGTCGGCGGTTAAAATATATTACCCTGAACGAGCATACAGTTTAGCTTGCCTCG
TCCCCGCCGGGTCACCCGGCCAGCGACATGGAGGCCCAGAATACCCTCCTTGACAGTCTTGACGTGCGCA
GCTCAGGGGCATGATGTGACTGTCGCCCGTACATTTAGCCCATACATCCCCATGTATAATCATTTGCATC
CATACATTTTGATGGCCGCACGGCGCGAAGCAAAAATTACGGCTCCTCGCTCCAGACCTGCGAGCAGGGA
AACGCTCCCCTCACAGACGCGTTGAATTGTCCCCACGCCGCGCCCCTGTAGAGAAATATAAAAGGTTAGG
ATTTGCCACTGAGGTTCTTCTTTCATATACTTCCTTTTAAAATCTTGCTAGGATACAGTTCTCACATCAC
ATCCGAACATAAACAAAAATGGGTAAAAAGCCTGAACTCACCGCGACGTCTGTCGAGAAGTTTCTGATCG
AAAAGTTCGACAGCGTGTCCGACCTGATGCAGCTCTCGGAGGGCGAAGAATCTCGTGCTTTCAGCTTCGA
TGTAGGAGGGCGTGGATATGTCCTGCGGGTAAATAGCTGCGCCGATGGTTTCTACAAAGATCGTTATGTT
TATCGGCACTTTGCATCGGCCGCGCTCCCGATTCCGGAAGTGCTTGACATTGGGGAATTTAGCGAGAGCC
TGACCTATTGCATCTCCCGCCGTGCACAGGGTGTCACGTTGCAAGACCTGCCTGAAACCGAACTGCCCGC
TGTTCTGCAACCGGTCGCGGAGGCCATGGATGCGATCGCTGCGGCCGATCTTAGCCAGACGAGCGGGTTC
GGCCCATTCGGACCGCAAGGAATCGGTCAATACACTACATGGCGTGATTTCATATGCGCGATTGCTGATC
CCCATGTGTATCACTGGCAAACTGTGATGGACGACACCGTCAGTGCGTCCGTCGCGCAGGCTCTCGATGA
GCTGATGCTTTGGGCCGAGGACTGCCCCGAAGTCCGGCACCTCGTGCACGCGGATTTCGGCTCCAACAAT
GTCCTGACGGACAATGGCCGCATAACAGCGGTCATTGACTGGAGCGAGGCGATGTTCGGGGATTCCCAAT
ACGAGGTCGCCAACATCTTCTTCTGGAGGCCGTGGTTGGCTTGTATGGAGCAGCAGACGCGCTACTTCGA
GCGGAGGCATCCGGAGCTTGCAGGATCGCCGCGGCTCCGGGCGTATATGCTCCGCATTGGTCTTGACCAA
CTCTATCAGAGCTTGGTTGACGGCAATTTCGATGATGCAGCTTGGGCGCAGGGTCGATGCGACGCAATCG
TCCGATCCGGAGCCGGGACTGTCGGGCGTACACAAATCGCCCGCAGAAGCGCGGCCGTCTGGACCGATGG
CTGTGTAGAAGTACTCGCCGATAGTGGAAACCGACGCCCCAGCACTCGTCCGAGGGCAAAGGAATAAAGT
AACTGACAATAAAAAGATTCTTGTTTTCAAGAACTTGTCATTTGTATAGTTTTTTTATATTGTAGTTGTT
CTATTTTAATCAAATGTTAGCGTGATTTATATTTTTTTTCGCCTCGACATCATCTGCCCAGATGCGAAGT
TAAGTGCGCAGAAAGTAATATCATGCGTCAATCGTATGTGAATGCTGGTCGCTATACTGGAGTTATCGTG
TTGCATCTGCGGCTTTAAATTGATGTATCTCATCGCAGGCACGGGCAGTACAGTGCCCTGAGCGTAGGGA
AAAATGAAAAAAAGGATGTAACTTTTAACATAATTCCAGCACGCAGCGATTGGGTATAATGAAGATTGTT
AAGTTCAACAACATGTGAAATTCTTAGCTCCGCAACTTGCTTGAATTATGAGCTCTAAGATTCAAGAAGT
AAATAGGTCATATAATGGAATGATAGTAGTACTTGATAAAGGAACCATGTGATCTTACGTTGATATGAAA
ATAATTCTCTCACAGAAGTCAGTTTGTATGACTAACATAGAGAGTAATTGCTTTTCGGATAAAATCGCAC
CTAACAAAGATTACCTTTTGTAAAGCCTCCAGAACAGCTATGAATGTTCGTTATTCTACGCACTTTCTTT
CATACATCTTGATCCGCCTTTTTTGATGTAGGTTTTAACGCGGCAAAACATATTAATTTTTCTGATTTGG
AAAAATAAAGAGTTAGTTCTGCCGCGGCCGCGTGTTACAACCAATTAACCAATTCTGATTAGAAAAACTC
ATCGAGCATCAAATGAAACTGCAATTTATTCATATCAGGATTATCAATACCATATTTTTGAAAAAGCCGT
TTCTGTAATGAAGGAGAAAACTCACCGAGGCAGTTCCATAGGATGGCAAGATCCTGGTATCGGTCTGCGA
TTCCGACTCGTCCAACATCAATACAACCTATTAATTTCCCCTCGTCAAAAATAAGGTTATCAAGTGAGAA
ATCACCATGAGTGACGACTGAATCCGGTGAGAATGGCAAAAGCTTATGCATTTCTTTCCAGACTTGTTCA
ACAGGCCAGCCATTACGCTCGTCATCAAAATCACTCGCATCAACCAAACCGTTATTCATTCGTGATTGCG
CCTGAGCGAGGCGAAATACGCGATCGCTGTTAAAAGGACAATTACAAACAGGAATCGAATGCAACCGGCG
CAGGAACACTGCCAGCGCATCAACAATATTTTCACCTGAATCAGGATATTCTTCTAATACCTGGAATGCT
GTTTTCCCGGGGATCGCAGTGGTGAGTAACCATGCATCATCAGGAGTACGGATAAAATGCTTGATGGTCG
GAAGAGGCATAAATTCCGTCAGCCAGTTTAGTCTGACCATCTCATCTGTAACATCATTGGCAACGCTACC
TTTGCCATGTTTCAGAAACAACTCTGGCGCATCGGGCTTCCCATACAATCGATAGATTGTCGCACCTGAT
TGCCCGACATTATCGCGAGCCCATTTATACCCATATAAATCAGCATCCATGTTGGAATTTAATCGCGGCC
TGGAGCAAGACGTTTCCCGTTGAATATGGCTCATAACACCCCTTGTATTACTGTTTATGTAAGCAGACAG
TTTTATTGTTCATGATGATATATTTTTATCTTGTGCAATGTAACATCAGAGATTTTGAGACACAACGTGG
CTTTGTTGAATAAATCGAACTTTTGCTGAGTTGAAGGATCAGTCATGACCAAAATCCCTTAACGTGAGTT
TTCGTTCCACTGAGCGTCAGACCCCGTAGAAAAGATCAAAGGATCTTCTTGAGATCCTTTTTTTCTGCGC
GTAATCTGCTGCTTGCAAACAAAAAAACCACCGCTACCAGCGGTGGTTTGTTTGCCGGATCAAGAGCTAC
CAACTCTTTTTCCGAAGGTAACTGGCTTCAGCAGAGCGCAGATACCAAATACTGTTCTTCTAGTGTAGCC
GTAGTTAGGCCACCACTTCAAGAACTCTGTAGCACCGCCTACATACCTCGCTCTGCTAATCCTGTTACCA
GTGGCTGCTGCCAGTGGCGATAAGTCGTGTCTTACCGGGTTGGACTCAAGACGATAGTTACCGGATAAGG
CGCAGCGGTCGGGCTGAACGGGGGGTTCGTGCACACAGCCCAGCTTGGAGCGAACGACCTACACCGAACT
GAGATACCTACAGCGTGAGCTATGAGAAAGCGCCACGCTTCCCGAAGGGAGAAAGGCGGACAGGTATCCG
GTAAGCGGCAGGGTCGGAACAGGAGAGCGCACGAGGGAGCTTCCAGGGGGAAACGCCTGGTATCTTTATA
GTCCTGTCGGGTTTCGCCACCTCTGACTTGAGCGTCGATTTTTGTGATGCTCGTCAGGGGGGCGGAGCCT
ATGGAAAAACGCCAGCAACGCGGCCTTTTTACGGTTCCTGGCCTTTTGCTGGCCTTTTGCTCACATGTTC
TTTCCTGCGTTATCCCCTGATTCTGTGGATAACCGT
Features (pLannotate 1.2.2; 28 found; start..end, strand, type, name):
   5119..5142    +  CDS            VP96 (fragment): 6 tandem repeats of the minimal activation domain of herpes simplex virus VP16 (Cheng et al., 2013)
   5311..6090    +  CDS            RELA (fragment): TF65_HUMAN - Also known as NFKB3. Experimental evidence at protein level: Swiss-Prot protein existence level 1. NF-kappa-B is a pleiotropic transcription factor present in almost all cell types and is the endpoint of a series of signal transduction events that are initiated by a vast array of stimuli related to many biological processes such as inflammation, immunity, differentiation, cell growth, tumorigenesis and apoptosis. NF-kappa-B is a homo- or heterodimeric complex formed by the Rel-like domain- containing proteins RELA/p65, RELB, NFKB1/p105, NFKB1/p50, REL and NFKB2/p52. The heterodime
   6345..6431    -  CDS            YMB8_YEAST (fragment): Experimental evidence at protein level: Swiss-Prot protein existence level 1. From Saccharomyces cerevisiae (strain ATCC 204508 / S288c) (Baker's yeast).
   7082..7101    +  CDS            SV40 NLS (fragment): nuclear localization signal of SV40 (simian virus 40) large T antigen
   7115..11215   +  CDS            cas9: CAS9_STRP1 - Also known as csn1 From Streptococcus pyogenes serotype M1.
  11264..11386   +  CDS            Mxi1: transcriptional repressor domain from the mouse Max-interacting protein 1 (Schreiber-Agus et al., 1995)
  11402..11626   +  terminator     PGK1 terminator (fragment): S. cerevisae PGK1; transcription terminator for 3-phosphoglycerate kinase gene
  12407..12964   +  CDS            cas6f: CAS6_PSEAB - Also known as csy4. Experimental evidence at protein level: Swiss-Prot protein existence level 1. CRISPR (clustered regularly interspaced short palindromic repeat) is an adaptive immune system that provides protection against mobile genetic elements (viruses, transposable elements and conjugative plasmids). CRISPR clusters contain sequences complementary to antecedent mobile elements and target invading nucleic acids. CRISPR clusters are transcribed and processed into CRISPR RNA (crRNA). Processes pre-crRNA into individual crRNA units. Absolutely required for crRNA production or s
  12980..13167   +  terminator     ADH1 terminator: S. cerevisiae ADH1; transcription terminator for the S. cerevisiae alcohol dehydrogenase 1 (ADH1) gene
  13938..14558   +  CDS            tetR: TETR2_ECOLX - Experimental evidence at protein level: Swiss-Prot protein existence level 1. TetR is the repressor of the tetracycline resistance element; its N-terminal region forms a helix-turn-helix structure and binds DNA. Binding of tetracycline to TetR reduces the repressor affinity for the tetracycline resistance gene (tetA) promoter operator sites. From Escherichia coli.
  14595..14942   +  CDS            GAL4 (fragment): GAL4_YEAST - Experimental evidence at protein level: Swiss-Prot protein existence level 1. This protein is a positive regulator for the gene expression of the galactose-induced genes such as GAL1, GAL2, GAL7, GAL10, and MEL1 which code for the enzymes used to convert galactose to glucose. It recognizes a 17 base pair sequence in (5'-CGGRNNRCYNYNCNCCG-3') the upstream activating sequence (UAS-G) of these genes. From Saccharomyces cerevisiae (strain ATCC 204508 / S288c) (Baker's yeast).
  15216..15632   -  CDS            IMO32 (fragment): IMO32_YEAST - Experimental evidence at protein level: Swiss-Prot protein existence level 1. Probable alcohol acetyltransferase that uses acetyl-CoA to synthesize acetate esters from various alcohols (Probable). Not involved in the synthesis of ethyl acetate (PubMed:28356220). From Saccharomyces cerevisiae (strain ATCC 204508 / S288c) (Baker's yeast).
  15922..16542   +  CDS            tetR: TETR2_ECOLX - Experimental evidence at protein level: Swiss-Prot protein existence level 1. TetR is the repressor of the tetracycline resistance element; its N-terminal region forms a helix-turn-helix structure and binds DNA. Binding of tetracycline to TetR reduces the repressor affinity for the tetracycline resistance gene (tetA) promoter operator sites. From Escherichia coli.
  16585..16704   +  CDS            Mxi1 (fragment): MXI1_MOUSE - Experimental evidence at protein level: Swiss-Prot protein existence level 1. Transcriptional repressor. MXI1 binds with MAX to form a sequence-specific DNA-binding protein complex which recognizes the core sequence 5'-CAC[GA]TG-3'. MXI1 thus antagonizes MYC transcriptional activity by competing for MAX. Isoform Short, which lacks a segment, has a much stronger suppressive potential and associates with a SIN3 homologous protein. From Mus musculus (Mouse).
  16998..17020   +  promoter       tight TRE promoter (fragment): Tet-responsive promoter PTight, consisting of seven tet operator sequences followed by the minimal CMV promoter
  17031..17052   +  promoter       PLtetO-1 promoter (fragment): modified phage lambda PL promoter with tet operator sites (Lutz and Bujard, 1997)
  17064..17083   +  promoter       tight TRE promoter (fragment): Tet-responsive promoter PTight, consisting of seven tet operator sequences followed by the minimal CMV promoter
  17093..17114   +  promoter       H1-2O2 promoter (fragment): doxycycline-inducible variant of the human H1 RNA promoter (Henriksen et al., 2007)
  17127..17145   +  promoter       PLtetO-1 promoter (fragment): modified phage lambda PL promoter with tet operator sites (Lutz and Bujard, 1997)
  17157..17177   +  promoter       tight TRE promoter (fragment): Tet-responsive promoter PTight, consisting of seven tet operator sequences followed by the minimal CMV promoter
  17190..17208   +  protein_bind   tet operator: tetO; bacterial operator O2 for the tetR and tetA genes tetracycline repressor TetR
  17541..18254   +  CDS            superfolder GFP: GFP variant that folds robustly even when fused to poorly folded proteins (Pédelacq et al., 2006)
  18266..18337   +  terminator     rrnB T1 terminator: transcription terminator T1 from the E. coli rrnB gene
  18353..18380   +  terminator     T7Te terminator: phage T7 early transcription terminator
  18715..20289   +  gene           hphMX6: yeast selectable marker conferring hygromycin resistance
  20092..20289   +  terminator     TEF terminator: Ashbya gossypii TEF terminator
  20849..21664   -  CDS            KanR: aminoglycoside phosphotransferase; aph(3')-Ia; confers resistance to kanamycin in bacteria or G418 (Geneticin®) in eukaryotes
  21889..22477   +  rep_origin     ori: high-copy-number ColE1/pMB1/pBR322/pUC origin of replication
