[The description below was written by a language model from this plasmid's Addgene catalogue record and pLannotate feature annotations shown in this document.]
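Description:
pWS5398-CRISPRai-HygR is a large (about 22.6 kb) empty-backbone CRISPR vector for inducible, combined activation and interference (CRISPRai) in Saccharomyces cerevisiae. It is propagated in E. coli at high copy from a ColE1-type origin under kanamycin selection (KanR). Selection in yeast relies on the hphMX6 hygromycin resistance cassette with its Ashbya gossypii TEF terminator. No yeast replication origin or centromere is annotated. Short fragments of yeast genes are annotated, but the record does not state whether these serve as integration homology or are parts of promoter or terminator regions, so the mode of maintenance in yeast is not stated.

The payload is a set of yeast expression units. One encodes a Streptococcus pyogenes Cas9 with an SV40 NLS fused to the mouse Mxi1 repressor domain and followed by the PGK1 terminator, the typical layout of a CRISPR interference effector; the record does not say explicitly that this Cas9 is nuclease-dead. Upstream, VP16-repeat and RELA/p65 activation domain fragments are annotated, indicating an activator protein, although its RNA- or DNA-binding partner is not annotated. A Csy4 (Cas6f) endoribonuclease gene with the ADH1 terminator is also present and would be expected to cleave long guide RNA array transcripts into individual guides. Two TetR fusions, one to a GAL4 fragment and one to Mxi1, appear to give dual activator/repressor control over a promoter containing multiple tet operators, which would account for the inducibility. Downstream of this promoter lies superfolder GFP flanked by bacterial rrnB T1 and T7Te terminators. This is probably a dropout placeholder to be replaced by a gRNA array, although the record does not confirm that. Most promoters are not annotated.
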