Addgene plasmid #182837: pWS5398-CRISPRai-HygR
Purpose: (Empty Backbone) Saccharomyces cerevisiae inducible CRISPRai vector - HygR marker
Depositing lab: Rodrigo Ledesma-Amaro. Depositing organization: Imperial College London. Publication: Inducible expression of large gRNA arrays for multiplexed CRISPRai applications. Shaw WM, Studena L, Roy K, Hapeta P, McCarty NS, Graham AE, Ellis T, Ledesma-Amaro R. Nat Commun. 2022 Aug 25;13(1):4984. doi: 10.1038/s41467-022-32603-7. PubMed 36008396.
Backbone
  Vector backbone: ColE1
  Vector type: CRISPR
  Selectable markers: Hygromycin
Growth in bacteria
  Bacterial resistance: Kanamycin, 50 μg/mL
  Growth temperature: 37°C
  Growth strain: DH5alpha
  Copy number: High Copy
Terms and licenses: Academic/Nonprofit Terms; Industry Terms: Not Available to Industry
How to cite: pWS5398-CRISPRai-HygR was a gift from Rodrigo Ledesma-Amaro (Addgene plasmid # 182837 ; http://n2t.net/addgene:182837 ; RRID:Addgene_182837)
